Addgene plasmid #127689: OphA-delta C6-P399A
Purpose: Bacterial expression of His-tagged OphA-delta C6-P399A
Depositing lab: James Naismith. Depositing organization: University of St. Andrews. Publication: A molecular mechanism for the enzymatic methylation of nitrogen atoms within peptide bonds. Song H, van der Velden NS, Shiran SL, Bleiziffer P, Zach C, Sieber R, Imani AS, Krausbeck F, Aebi M, Freeman MF, Riniker S, Kunzler M, Naismith JH. Sci Adv. 2018 Aug 24;4(8):eaat2720. doi: 10.1126/sciadv.aat2720. eCollection 2018 Aug. aat2720 PubMed 30151425.
Backbone
  Vector backbone: pET24
  Vector type: Bacterial Expression
Growth in bacteria
  Bacterial resistance: Kanamycin, 50 μg/mL
  Growth temperature: 37°C
  Growth strain: DH5alpha
  Copy number: High Copy
Gene/Insert
  Gene/Insert name: OphA-delta C6-P399A
  Species: Synthetic
  Mutation: delta C6-P399A
  Tag / fusion protein: His8 (N terminal on backbone)
  Cloning method: Restriction Enzyme; 5′ cloning site unknown (unknown if destroyed); 3′ cloning site unknown (unknown if destroyed)
Terms and licenses: Academic/Nonprofit Terms; Industry Terms: Not Available to Industry
How to cite: OphA-delta C6-P399A was a gift from James Naismith (Addgene plasmid # 127689 ; http://n2t.net/addgene:127689 ; RRID:Addgene_127689)
