[The description below was written by a language model from this plasmid's Addgene catalogue record and pLannotate feature annotations shown in this document.]
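Description:
OphA-delta C6-P399A is a pET24-based bacterial expression plasmid of about 6.5 kb, built to produce a His-tagged variant of OphA in E. coli. It is selected with kanamycin through an aph(3')-Ia aminoglycoside phosphotransferase gene and replicates from a ColE1/pMB1-type origin. The catalogue lists it as high copy, although the annotated backbone also retains the rop gene and the bom mobility region from pBR322, elements usually associated with more moderate copy number. An f1 phage origin is present as well, and short tetracycline-resistance fragments flanking the lacI region are nonfunctional backbone remnants.

Expression follows the standard pET arrangement. A T7 promoter is followed directly by a lac operator and the strong T7 gene 10 ribosome binding site, with a T7 terminator downstream. The plasmid carries its own lacI gene and promoter. Transcription therefore requires a host supplying T7 RNA polymerase and is held off by Lac repressor until it is relieved with IPTG.

The insert itself is not annotated by the feature software. It evidently occupies the unannotated stretch of roughly 1.3 kb between the ribosome binding site and the terminator. The record describes it as a synthetic sequence carrying the "delta C6" change, presumably a six-residue C-terminal truncation, together with a P399A substitution. The catalogue gives an N-terminal His8 tag. A short tag-like match just after the start site is consistent with this, while a His-tag fragment also appears downstream of the insert, and the record does not say whether that one is translated. The cloning sites are unknown. The associated publication concerns the mechanism of enzymatic methylation of peptide-bond nitrogens, which suggests that this mutant protein was purified for structural or mechanistic studies.
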