Features (pLannotate 1.2.2; 19 found; start..end, strand, type, name):
     12..440     +  rep_origin     f1 ori (sequence partly withheld): f1 bacteriophage origin of replication; arrow indicates direction of (+) strand synthesis
    493..550     +  promoter       AmpR promoter (fragment): bla
    559..1374    -  CDS            KanR: aminoglycoside phosphotransferase; aph(3')-Ia; confers resistance to kanamycin in bacteria or G418 (Geneticin®) in eukaryotes
   1494..2082    +  rep_origin     ori: high-copy-number ColE1/pMB1/pBR322/pUC origin of replication
   2268..2407    -  misc_feature   bom: basis of mobility region from pBR322
   2509..2700    -  CDS            rop: Rop protein, which maintains plasmids at low copy number; rop
   2717..3097    +  CDS            YPB1_ECOLX: Protein predicted: Swiss-Prot protein existence level 4. From Escherichia coli.
   3169..3460    -  CDS            TcR (fragment): tetracycline efflux protein; tet; confers resistance to tetracycline
   3475..3496    -  protein_bind   CAP binding site: CAP binding activates transcription in the presence of cAMP. E. coli catabolite activator protein
   3509..4591    -  CDS            lacI: lac repressor; lacI; The lac repressor binds to the lac operator to inhibit transcription in E. coli. This inhibition can be relieved by adding lactose or isopropyl-β-D-thiogalactopyranoside (IPTG).
   4592..4669    -  promoter       lacI promoter: lacI
   4677..4956    -  CDS            TcR (fragment): tetracycline efflux protein; tet; confers resistance to tetracycline
   4978..4996    +  promoter       T7 promoter: promoter for bacteriophage T7 RNA polymerase
   4997..5021    +  protein_bind   lac operator: The lac repressor binds to the lac operator to inhibit transcription in E. coli. This inhibition can be relieved by adding lactose or isopropyl-β-D-thiogalactopyranoside (IPTG). lac repressor encoded by lacI
   5036..5058    +  RBS            RBS: efficient ribosome binding site from bacteriophage T7 gene 10 (Olins and Rangwala, 1989)
   5071..5089    +  CDS            capTEV™ (fragment): composite tag for in vivo biotinylation, TEV protease cleavage, and 6xHis tagging
   6362..6379    +  CDS            9xHis (fragment): 9xHis affinity tag
   6389..6438    +  CDS            SET1 (fragment): solubility-enhancement tag derived from T7 phage gene 10B
   6446..6493    +  terminator     T7 terminator: transcription terminator for bacteriophage T7 RNA polymerase
>Addgene plasmid #127689 | OphA-delta C6-P399A | addgene full sequence | sequence record 250755 | Addgene NGS Result
TGGCGAATGGG
[124 nt withheld, positions 12-135]
C
[91 nt withheld, positions 137-227]
A
[49 nt withheld, positions 229-277]
CCTTTGACGTTGGAGTCCACGTTCTTT
[37 nt withheld, positions 305-341]
ACCCTATCTCGGTCTATTCTTTTGATTTATAAGGGATTTTGCCGATTTCGGCCTATTGGTTAAAAAATGA
GCTGATTTAACAAAAATTTAACGCGAATTTTAACAAAATATTAACGCTTACAATTTAGGTGGCACTTTTC
GGGGAAATGTGCGCGGAACCCCTATTTGTTTATTTTTCTAAATACATTCAAATATGTATCCGCTCATGAA
TTAATTCTTAGAAAAACTCATCGAGCATCAAATGAAACTGCAATTTATTCATATCAGGATTATCAATACC
ATATTTTTGAAAAAGCCGTTTCTGTAATGAAGGAGAAAACTCACCGAGGCAGTTCCATAGGATGGCAAGA
TCCTGGTATCGGTCTGCGATTCCGACTCGTCCAACATCAATACAACCTATTAATTTCCCCTCGTCAAAAA
TAAGGTTATCAAGTGAGAAATCACCATGAGTGACGACTGAATCCGGTGAGAATGGCAAAAGTTTATGCAT
TTCTTTCCAGACTTGTTCAACAGGCCAGCCATTACGCTCGTCATCAAAATCACTCGCATCAACCAAACCG
TTATTCATTCGTGATTGCGCCTGAGCGAGACGAAATACGCGATCGCTGTTAAAAGGACAATTACAAACAG
GAATCGAATGCAACCGGCGCAGGAACACTGCCAGCGCATCAACAATATTTTCACCTGAATCAGGATATTC
TTCTAATACCTGGAATGCTGTTTTCCCGGGGATCGCAGTGGTGAGTAACCATGCATCATCAGGAGTACGG
ATAAAATGCTTGATGGTCGGAAGAGGCATAAATTCCGTCAGCCAGTTTAGTCTGACCATCTCATCTGTAA
CATCATTGGCAACGCTACCTTTGCCATGTTTCAGAAACAACTCTGGCGCATCGGGCTTCCCATACAATCG
ATAGATTGTCGCACCTGATTGCCCGACATTATCGCGAGCCCATTTATACCCATATAAATCAGCATCCATG
TTGGAATTTAATCGCGGCCTAGAGCAAGACGTTTCCCGTTGAATATGGCTCATAACACCCCTTGTATTAC
TGTTTATGTAAGCAGACAGTTTTATTGTTCATGACCAAAATCCCTTAACGTGAGTTTTCGTTCCACTGAG
CGTCAGACCGTAGAAAAGATCAAAGGATCTTCTTGAGATCCTTTTTTTCTGCGCGTAATCTGCTGCTTGC
AAACAAAAAAACCACCGCTACCAGCGGTGGTTTGTTTGCCGGATCAAGAGCTACCAACTCTTTTTCCGAA
GGTAACTGGCTTCAGCAGAGCGCAGATACCAAATACTGTCCTTCTAGTGTAGCCGTAGTTAGGCCACCAC
TTCAAGAACTCTGTAGCACCGCCTACATACCTCGCTCTGCTAATCCTGTTACCAGTGGCTGCTGCCAGTG
GCGATAAGTCGTGTCTTACCGGGTTGGACTCAAGACGATAGTTACCGGATAAGGCGCAGCGGTCGGGCTG
AACGGGGGGTTCGTGCACACAGCCCAGCTTGGAGCGAACGACCTACACCGAACTGAGATACCTACAGCGT
GAGCTATGAGAAAGCGCCACGCTTCCCGAAGGGAGAAAGGCGGACAGGTATCCGGTAAGCGGCAGGGTCG
GAACAGGAGAGCGCACGAGGGAGCTTCCAGGGGGAAACGCCTGGTATCTTTATAGTCCTGTCGGGTTTCG
CCACCTCTGACTTGAGCGTCGATTTTTGTGATGCTCGTCAGGGGGGCGGAGCCTATGGAAAAACGCCAGC
AACGCGGCCTTTTTACGGTTCCTGGCCTTTTGCTGGCCTTTTGCTCACATGTTCTTTCCTGCGTTATCCC
CTGATTCTGTGGATAACCGTATTACCGCCTTTGAGTGAGCTGATACCGCTCGCCGCAGCCGAACGACCGA
GCGCAGCGAGTCAGTGAGCGAGGAAGCGGAAGAGCGCCTGATGCGGTATTTTCTCCTTACGCATCTGTGC
GGTATTTCACACCGCAATGGTGCACTCTCAGTACAATCTGCTCTGATGCCGCATAGTTAAGCCAGTATAC
ACTCCGCTATCGCTACGTGACTGGGTCATGGCTGCGCCCCGACACCCGCCAACACCCGCTGACGCGCCCT
GACGGGCTTGTCTGCTCCCGGCATCCGCTTACAGACAAGCTGTGACCGTCTCCGGGAGCTGCATGTGTCA
GAGGTTTTCACCGTCATCACCGAAACGCGCGAGGCAGCTGCGGTAAAGCTCATCAGCGTGGTCGTGAAGC
GATTCACAGATGTCTGCCTGTTCATCCGCGTCCAGCTCGTTGAGTTTCTCCAGAAGCGTTAATGTCTGGC
TTCTGATAAAGCGGGCCATGTTAAGGGCGGTTTTTTCCTGTTTGGTCACTGATGCCTCCGTGTAAGGGGG
ATTTCTGTTCATGGGGGTAATGATACCGATGAAACGAGAGAGGATGCTCACGATACGGGTTACTGATGAT
GAACATGCCCGGTTACTGGAACGTTGTGAGGGTAAACAACTGGCGGTATGGATGCGGCGGGACCAGAGAA
AAATCACTCAGGGTCAATGCCAGCGCTTCGTTAATACAGATGTAGGTGTTCCACAGGGTAGCCAGCAGCA
TCCTGCGATGCAGATCCGGAACATAATGGTGCAGGGCGCTGACTTCCGCGTTTCCAGACTTTACGAAACA
CGGAAACCGAAGACCATTCATGTTGTTGCTCAGGTCGCAGACGTTTTGCAGCAGCAGTCGCTTCACGTTC
GCTCGCGTATCGGTGATTCATTCTGCTAACCAGTAAGGCAACCCCGCCAGCCTAGCCGGGTCCTCAACGA
CAGGAGCACGATCATGCGCACCCGTGGGGCCGCCATGCCGGCGATAATGGCCTGCTTCTCGCCGAAACGT
TTGGTGGCGGGACCAGTGACGAAGGCTTGAGCGAGGGCGTGCAAGATTCCGAATACCGCAAGCGACAGGC
CGATCATCGTCGCGCTCCAGCGAAAGCGGTCCTCGCCGAAAATGACCCAGAGCGCTGCCGGCACCTGTCC
TACGAGTTGCATGATAAAGAAGACAGTCATAAGTGCGGCGACGATAGTCATGCCCCGCGCCCACCGGAAG
GAGCTGACTGGGTTGAAGGCTCTCAAGGGCATCGGTCGAGATCCCGGTGCCTAATGAGTGAGCTAACTTA
CATTAATTGCGTTGCGCTCACTGCCCGCTTTCCAGTCGGGAAACCTGTCGTGCCAGCTGCATTAATGAAT
CGGCCAACGCGCGGGGAGAGGCGGTTTGCGTATTGGGCGCCAGGGTGGTTTTTCTTTTCACCAGTGAGAC
GGGCAACAGCTGATTGCCCTTCACCGCCTGGCCCTGAGAGAGTTGCAGCAAGCGGTCCACGCTGGTTTGC
CCCAGCAGGCGAAAATCCTGTTTGATGGTGGTTAACGGCGGGATATAACATGAGCTGTCTTCGGTATCGT
CGTATCCCACTACCGAGATATCCGCACCAACGCGCAGCCCGGACTCGGTAATGGCGCGCATTGCGCCCAG
CGCCATCTGATCGTTGGCAACCAGCATCGCAGTGGGAACGATGCCCTCATTCAGCATTTGCATGGTTTGT
TGAAAACCGGACATGGCACTCCAGTCGCCTTCCCGTTCCGCTATCGGCTGAATTTGATTGCGAGTGAGAT
ATTTATGCCAGCCAGCCAGACGCAGACGCGCCGAGACAGAACTTAATGGGCCCGCTAACAGCGCGATTTG
CTGGTGACCCAATGCGACCAGATGCTCCACGCCCAGTCGCGTACCGTCTTCATGGGAGAAAATAATACTG
TTGATGGGTGTCTGGTCAGAGACATCAAGAAATAACGCCGGAACATTAGTGCAGGCAGCTTCCACAGCAA
TGGCATCCTGGTCATCCAGCGGATAGTTAATGATCAGCCCACTGACGCGTTGCGCGAGAAGATTGTGCAC
CGCCGCTTTACAGGCTTCGACGCCGCTTCGTTCTACCATCGACACCACCACGCTGGCACCCAGTTGATCG
GCGCGAGATTTAATCGCCGCGACAATTTGCGACGGCGCGTGCAGGGCCAGACTGGAGGTGGCAACGCCAA
TCAGCAACGACTGTTTGCCCGCCAGTTGTTGTGCCACGCGGTTGGGAATGTAATTCAGCTCCGCCATCGC
CGCTTCCACTTTTTCCCGCGTTTTCGCAGAAACGTGGCTGGCCTGGTTCACCACGCGGGAAACGGTCTGA
TAAGAGACACCGGCATACTCTGCGACATCGTATAACGTTACTGGTTTCACATTCACCACCCTGAATTGAC
TCTCTTCCGGGCGCTATCATGCCATACCGCGAAAGGTTTTGCGCCATTCGATGGTGTCCGGGATCTCGAC
GCTCTCCCTTATGCGACTCCTGCATTAGGAAGCAGCCCAGTAGTAGGTTGAGGCCGTTGAGCACCGCCGC
CGCAAGGAATGGTGCATGCAAGGAGATGGCGCCCAACAGTCCCCCGGCCACGGGGCCTGCCACCATACCC
ACGCCGAAACAAGCGCTCATGAGCCCGAAGTGGCGAGCCCGATCTTCCCCATCGGTGATGTCGGCGATAT
AGGCGCCAGCAACCGCACCTGTGGCGCCGGTGATGCCGGCCACGATGCGTCCGGCGTAGAGGATCGAGAT
CTCGATCCCGCGAAATTAATACGACTCACTATAGGGGAATTGTGAGCGGATAACAATTCCCCTCTAGAAA
TAATTTTGTTTAACTTTAAGAAGGAGATATACATATGGAGCATCATCATCATCATCATCATCATGAGAAT
CTGTATTTCCAGGGCACTTCCACTCAGACCAAAGCTGGCTCACTCACCATCGTCGGTACCGGTATCGAGA
GTATCGGACAAATGACGCTTCAGGCGTTGTCCTACATCGAAGCCGCCGCGAAGGTTTTCTACTGCGTCAT
CGACCCCGCCACTGAGGCATTCATCCTCACCAAGAACAAGAACTGCGTTGACTTGTATCAGTATTACGAC
AATGGCAAGTCCAGATTGAACACTTACACCCAAATGTCAGAGCTCATGGTCAGGGAAGTCCGCAAGGGCC
TCGATGTCGTGGGCGTCTTCTACGGCCACCCAGGAGTGTTCGTGAACCCGTCTCACCGAGCTCTGGCTAT
CGCCAAGAGTGAAGGCTACCGAGCGAGGATGCTTCCAGGCGTGTCTGCGGAAGATTGTCTCTTCGCGGAC
TTGTGCATTGATCCTTCGAACCCGGGTTGCCTGACCTACGAGGCATCGGATTTCCTGATCAGGGATCGCC
CGGTCAGCATCCACAGTCACTTGGTCCTGTTCCAAGTCGGATGCGTCGGTATCGCCGACTTCAACTTCAC
TGGATTCGACAACAACAAATTCGGCGTTCTCGTCGACCGTCTCGAGCAAGAATACGGCGCCGAGCACCCT
GTCGTCCATTACATCGCAGCTATGATGCCACACCAAGACCCAGTCACCGATAAATACACCGTCGCGCAGC
TCCGTGAGCCCGAGATCGCGAAGCGTGTTGGCGGTGTCTCGACTTTCTACATCCCTCCCAAGGCCAGGAA
AGCATCGAACTTGGACATCATAAGGCGCCTAGAGCTCTTGCCTGCTGGGCAAGTTCCCGACAAGAAAGCG
CGTATTTACCCGGCCAACCAGTGGGAGCCCGATGTTCCCGAAGTCGAACCCTACAGACCATCTGACCAGG
CTGCCATCGCTCAGTTGGCTGACCACGCTCCTCCTGAGCAATATCAACCTCTTGCTACTTCGAAAGCCAT
GTCTGATGTTATGACGAAGTTGGCTTTGGATCCCAAGGCACTCGCCGACTACAAAGCTGATCACCGCGCC
TTTGCTCAATCTGTCCCCGACTTGACGCCTCAGGAGCGTGCGGCTTTGGAGCTCGGTGATTCGTGGGCTA
TTCGTTGCGCGATGAAGAATATGCCCTCGTCGCTCTTGGACGCTGCTCGTGAATCCGGCGAAGAGGCATC
CCAAAACGGTTTCGCATGGGTCATCGTCGTTGGTGTTATCGGTGTCATCGGATAAGCGGCCGCACTCGAG
CACCACCACCACCACCACTGAGATCCGGCTGCTAACAAAGCCCGAAAGGAAGCTGAGTTGGCTGCTGCCA
CCGCTGAGCAATAACTAGCATAACCCCTTGGGGCCTCTAAACGGGTCTTGAGGGGTTTTTTGCTGAAAGG
AGGAACTATATCCGGAT
